>Addgene plasmid #144229 | TFORF2753 | addgene full sequence | sequence record 404104 | Addgene NGS Result
TTAATGTAGTCTTATGCAATACTCTTGTAGTCTTGCAACATGGTAACGATGAGTTAGCAACATGCCTTAC
AAGGAGAGAAAAAGCACCGTGCATGCCGATTGGTGGAAGTAAGGTGGTACGATCGTGCCTTATTAGGAAG
GCAACAGACGGGTCTGACATGGATTGGACGAACCACTGAATTGCCGCATTGCAGAGATATTGTATTTAAG
TGCCTAGCTCGATACATAAACGGGTCTCTCTGGTTAGACCAGATCTGAGCCTGGGAGCTCTCTGGCTAAC
TAGGGAACCCACTGCTTAAGCCTCAATAAAGCTTGCCTTGAGTGCTTCAAGTAGTGTGTGCCCGTCTGTT
GTGTGACTCTGGTAACTAGAGATCCCTCAGACCCTTTTAGTCAGTGTGGAAAATCTCTAGCAGTGGCGCC
CGAACAGGGACTTGAAAGCGAAAGGGAAACCAGAGGAGCTCTCTCGACGCAGGACTCGGCTTGCTGAAGC
GCGCACGGCAAGAGGCGAGGGGCGGCGACTGGTGAGTACGCCAAAAATTTTGACTAGCGGAGGCTAGAAG
GAGAGAGATGGGTGCGAGAGCGTCAGTATTAAGCGGGGGAGAATTAGATCGCGATGGGAAAAAATTCGGT
TAAGGCCAGGGGGAAAGAAAAAATATAAATTAAAACATATAGTATGGGCAAGCAGGGAGCTAGAACGATT
CGCAGTTAATCCTGGCCTGTTAGAAACATCAGAAGGCTGTAGACAAATACTGGGACAGCTACAACCATCC
CTTCAGACAGGATCAGAAGAACTTAGATCATTATATAATACAGTAGCAACCCTCTATTGTGTGCATCAAA
GGATAGAGATAAAAGACACCAAGGAAGCTTTAGACAAGATAGAGGAAGAGCAAAACAAAAGTAAGACCAC
CGCACAGCAAGCGGCCGCTGATCTTCAGACCTGGAGGAGGAGATATGAGGGACAATTGGAGAAGTGAATT
ATATAAATATAAAGTAGTAAAAATTGAACCATTAGGAGTAGCACCCACCAAGGCAAAGAGAAGAGTGGTG
CAGAGAGAAAAAAGAGCAGTGGGAATAGGAGCTTTGTTCCTTGGGTTCTTGGGAGCAGCAGGAAGCACTA
TGGGCGCAGCGTCAATGACGCTGACGGTACAGGCCAGACAATTATTGTCTGGTATAGTGCAGCAGCAGAA
CAATTTGCTGAGGGCTATTGAGGCGCAACAGCATCTGTTGCAACTCACAGTCTGGGGCATCAAGCAGCTC
CAGGCAAGAATCCTGGCTGTGGAAAGATACCTAAAGGATCAACAGCTCCTGGGGATTTGGGGTTGCTCTG
GAAAACTCATTTGCACCACTGCTGTGCCTTGGAATGCTAGTTGGAGTAATAAATCTCTGGAACAGATTTG
GAATCACACGACCTGGATGGAGTGGGACAGAGAAATTAACAATTACACAAGCTTAATACACTCCTTAATT
GAAGAATCGCAAAACCAGCAAGAAAAGAATGAACAAGAATTATTGGAATTAGATAAATGGGCAAGTTTGT
GGAATTGGTTTAACATAACAAATTGGCTGTGGTATATAAAATTATTCATAATGATAGTAGGAGGCTTGGT
AGGTTTAAGAATAGTTTTTGCTGTACTTTCTATAGTGAATAGAGTTAGGCAGGGATATTCACCATTATCG
TTTCAGACCCACCTCCCAACCCCGAGGGGACCCATGCATTGCATCTCAATTAGTCAGCAACCAGGTGTGG
AAAGTCCCCAGGCTCCCCAGCAGGCAGAAGTATGCAAAGCATGCGTCTCAATTAGTCAGCAACCATAGTC
CCGCCCCTAACTCCGCCCATCCCGCCCCTAACTCCGCCCAGTTCCGCCCATTCTCCGCCCCATGGCTGAC
TAATTTTTTTTATTTATGCAGAGGCCGAGGCCGCCTCGGCCTCTGAGCTATTCCAGAAGTAGTGAGGAGG
CTTTTTTGGAGGCCTAGGCTTTTGCAAAAAGCTTTCTAGAGGTACCACCGGAGCTTACCATGACCGAGTA
CAAGCCCACGGTGCGCCTCGCCACCCGCGACGACGTCCCCAGGGCCGTACGCACCCTCGCCGCCGCGTTC
GCCGACTACCCCGCCACGCGCCACACCGTCGATCCGGACCGCCACATCGAGCGGGTCACCGAGCTGCAAG
AACTCTTCCTCACGCGCGTCGGGCTCGACATCGGCAAGGTGTGGGTCGCGGACGACGGCGCCGCCGTGGC
GGTCTGGACCACGCCGGAGAGCGTCGAAGCGGGGGCGGTGTTCGCCGAGATCGGCCCGCGCATGGCCGAG
TTGAGCGGTTCCCGGCTGGCCGCGCAGCAACAGATGGAAGGCCTCCTGGCGCCGCACCGGCCCAAGGAGC
CCGCGTGGTTCCTGGCCACCGTCGGCGTCTCGCCCGACCACCAGGGCAAGGGTCTGGGCAGCGCCGTCGT
GCTCCCCGGAGTGGAGGCGGCCGAGCGCGCCGGGGTGCCCGCCTTCCTGGAGACCTCCGCGCCCCGCAAC
CTCCCCTTCTACGAGCGGCTCGGCTTCACCGTCACCGCCGACGTCGAGGTGCCCGAAGGACCGCGCACCT
GGTGCATGACCCGCAAGCCCGGTGCCAGTTAACGAATTCTAGATCTTGAGACAAATGGCAGTATTCATCC
ACAATTTTAAAAGAAAAGGGGGGATTGGGGGGTACAGTGCAGGGGAAAGAATAGTAGACATAATAGCAAC
AGACATACAAACTAAAGAATTACAAAAACAAATTACAAAAATTCAAAATTTTCGGGTTTATTACAGGGAC
AGCAGAGATCCACTTTGGCGCCGGCTCGAGGCCTGCAGGTGCAAAGATGGATAAAGTTTTAAACAGAGAG
GAATCTTTGCAGCTAATGGACCTTCTAGGTCTTGAAAGGAGTGGGAATTGGCTCCGGTGCCCGTCAGTGG
GCAGAGCGCACATCGCCCACAGTCCCCGAGAAGTTGGGGGGAGGGGTCGGCAATTGAACCGGTGCCTAGA
GAAGGTGGCGCGGGGTAAACTGGGAAAGTGATGTCGTGTACTGGCTCCGCCTTTTTCCCGAGGGTGGGGG
AGAACCGTATATAAGTGCAGTAGTCGCCGTGAACGTTCTTTTTCGCAACGGGTTTGCCGCCAGAACACAG
GTAAGTGCCGTGTGTGGTTCCCGCGGGCCTGGCCTCTTTACGGGTTATGGCCCTTGCGTGCCTTGAATTA
CTTCCACCTGGCTGCAGTACGTGATTCTTGATCCCGAGCTTCGGGTTGGAAGTGGGTGGGAGAGTTCGAG
GCCTTGCGCTTAAGGAGCCCCTTCGCCTCGTGCTTGAGTTGAGGCCTGGCCTGGGCGCTGGGGCCGCCGC
GTGCGAATCTGGTGGCACCTTCGCGCCTGTCTCGCTGCTTTCGATAAGTCTCTAGCCATTTAAAATTTTT
GATGACCTGCTGCGACGCTTTTTTTCTGGCAAGATAGTCTTGTAAATGCGGGCCAAGATCTGCACACTGG
TATTTCGGTTTTTGGGGCCGCGGGCGGCGACGGGGCCCGTGCGTCCCAGCGCACATGTTCGGCGAGGCGG
GGCCTGCGAGCGCGGCCACCGAGAATCGGACGGGGGTAGTCTCAAGCTGGCCGGCCTGCTCTGGTGCCTG
GCCTCGCGCCGCCGTGTATCGCCCCGCCCTGGGCGGCAAGGCTGGCCCGGTCGGCACCAGTTGCGTGAGC
GGAAAGATGGCCGCTTCCCGGCCCTGCTGCAGGGAGCTCAAAATGGAGGACGCGGCGCTCGGGAGAGCGG
GCGGGTGAGTCACCCACACAAAGGAAAAGGGCCTTTCCGTCCTCAGCCGTCGCTTCATGTGACTCCACGG
AGTACCGGGCGCCGTCCAGGCACCTCGATTAGTTCTCGAGCTTTTGGAGTACGTCGTCTTTAGGTTGGGG
GGAGGGGTTTTATGCGATGGAGTTTCCCCACACTGAGTGGGTGGAGACTGAAGTTAGGCCAGCTTGGCAC
TTGATGTAATTCTCCTTGGAATTTGCCCTTTTTGAGTTTGGATCTTGGTTCATTCTCAAGCCTCAGACAG
TGGTTCAAAGTTTTTTTCTTCCATTTCAGGTGTCGTGAGGCTAGCACCGCCACCATGCCTCCAGGCAGGT
GGCATGCTGCCTATCCAGCTCAGGCCCAGTCTTCGAGGGAGCGAGGGCGGCTTCAGACAGTAAAGAAGGA
AGAAGAGGATGAAAGCTATACTCCAGTGCAGGCTGCCAGGCCACAGACTCTCAACCGCCCTGGCCAGGAG
CTGTTCCGCCAGCTCTTCAGACAGCTTCGCTACCATGAGTCTTCAGGGCCCCTAGAAACTCTGAGCCGGC
TCCGGGAACTCTGTCGCTGGTGGCTGAGGCCTGACGTTCTCTCCAAGGCACAGATCCTAGAGCTGCTGGT
GCTGGAACAGTTCCTGAGCATCCTGCCTGGGGAGCTCCGGGTTTGGGTGCAGCTTCATAACCCTGAGAGT
GGCGAGGAGGCTGTGGCCTTGCTGGAGGAGCTGCAGAGGGACCTTGATGGGACATCCTGGAGGGACCCGG
GCCCTGCCCAGAGCCCAGATGTGCATTGGATGGGTACAGGAGCCCTGCGATCTGCACAGATATGGTCCCT
TGCTTCACCTCTCAGGAGCAGCTCTGCTCTGGGGGACCACCTGGAGCCTCCCTATGAAATAGAAGCACGT
GACTTCCTGGCTGGGCAATCCGATACTCCTGCTGCCCAGATGCCTGCCCTTTTCCCGAGAGAGGGGTGCC
CGGGAGACCAGGTAACACCAACCAGGTCCCTGACAGCCCAGCTCCAGGAGACCATGACTTTCAAGGATGT
GGAGGTGACCTTCTCCCAGGACGAGTGGGGGTGGCTGGACTCTGCTCAGAGGAACCTGTACAGGGATGTG
ATGCTGGAGAATTATAGGAACATGGCTTCCCTGGTGGGACCATTCACCAAACCTGCTCTGATCTCCTGGT
TGGAAGCAAGGGAGCCATGGGGCCTGAACATGCAGGCAGCTCAGCCTAAGGGGAATCCAGTTGCTGCTCC
TACAGGAGATGACCTCCAGAGTAAAACAAACAAATTCATCTTAAATCAGGAACCTTTGGAAGAAGCAGAA
ACCTTAGCTGTGTCATCAGGATGTCCTGCGACAAGTGTTTCTGAGGGAATTGGGCTCAGAGAATCTTTTC
AACAGAAGAGCAGGCAGAAGGATCAATGTGAAAATCCCATACAAGTAAGAGTTAAGAAAGAAGAGACCAA
TTTCAGTCACAGGACAGGAAAAGACTCTGAAGTATCAGGAAGTAATAGTCTTGACTTAAAACATGTTACA
TATTTGAGAGTTTCTGGAAGAAAGGAATCCCTTAAACATGGCTGTGGCAAACACTTCAGAATGAGTTCAC
ACCACTATGACTACAAGAAATATGGGAAGGGGCTCAGACACATGATTGGGGGCTTCAGCCTACATCAGAG
AATTCATAGTGGACTGAAAGGGAACAAAAAGGACGTGTGTGGAAAAGACTTCAGCCTTAGCTCTCATCAC
CAACGTGGGCAGAGTCTTCACACAGTGGGAGTGTCATTTAAGTGCAGTGACTGTGGAAGGACTTTCAGTC
ATAGCTCCCATCTTGCGTATCATCAGAGACTTCACACTCAAGAGAAAGCATTTAAATGTAGGGTGTGTGG
GAAAGCCTTCCGGTGGAGTTCCAACTGTGCGCGGCATGAGAAAATTCACACTGGAGTGAAGCCTTATAAA
TGCGATTTATGTGAGAAAGCTTTCCGACGCCTGTCAGCCTACCGTCTGCACCGAGAAACCCATGCTAAGA
AGAAATTTCTTGAATTGAATCAGTATAGGGCAGCTCTCACCTACAGCTCAGGGTTTGATCATCATTTGGG
AGACCAAAGTGGGGAGAAACTCTTTGACTGCAGCCAGTGCAGGAAATCCTTCCACTGTAAGTCATATGTT
CTTGAACATCAAAGGATTCACACCCAGGAGAAGCCCTATAAATGTACCAAATGTAGGAAAACCTTTAGAT
GGAGATCAAACTTTACTCGTCATATGAGGTTGCATGAGGAGGAAAAATTCTACAAACAAGATGAATGTCG
TGAAGGCTTCAGGCAATCTCCTGACTGCAGTCAGCCCCAGGGTGCTCCCGCTGTGGAGAAAACATTTCTG
TGTCAGCAGTGTGGGAAAACTTTTACTAGAAAGAAAACTCTCGTTGACCACCAGAGAATTCACACAGGTG
AGAAACCTTACCAGTGTAGCGATTGTGGGAAGGACTTTGCCTATAGGTCAGCCTTTATTGTTCATAAGAA
GAAGCATGCCATGAAAAGAAAACCTGAGGGCGGGCCATCTTTTAGTCAGGACACAGTGTTCCAGGTTCCT
CAGAGCAGTCACTCCAAAGAGGAGCCCTACAAATGCAGCCAGTGTGGCAAGGCCTTCCGCAATCACTCAT
TCCTCCTCATCCATCAGAGAGTTCACACTGGAGAGAAGCCATATAAGTGCAGGGAGTGTGGGAAAGCCTT
CAGATGGAGTTCCAATCTCTACCGACATCAGAGGATTCACTCTCTTCAAAAACAGTATGATTGCCATGAA
AGTGAAAAGACTCCAAATGTGGAGCCAAAAATCCTCACTGGTGAGAAACGTTTTTGGTGTCAAGAATGTG
GGAAAACCTTTACACGTAAAAGAACCCTTTTAGATCATAAGGGAATACACAGTGGAGAGAAGCGCTATAA
ATGTAATCTATGTGGGAAATCTTATGATAGAAACTATCGCCTTGTTAACCATCAGAGGATCCACTCTACA
GAGAGACCTTTCAAATGTCAGTGGTGTGGGAAAGAGTTCATTGGGAGACATACCCTTTCCAGTCACCAGA
GGAAACACACCAGAGCAGCACAGGCTGAACGTAGCCCGCCTGCACGGTCTTCCTCTCAGGACACAAAGTT
GAGATTACAGAAGCTAAAACCAAGTGAAGAGATGCCCCTCGAAGACTGCAAAGAAGCTTGCAGCCAGAGC
TCCAGGCTCACTGGACTCCAGGACATAAGCATTGGGAAAAAGTGCCACAAATGCAGCATATGTGGGAAAA
CTTTTAACAAGAGTTCACAACTCATTAGCCACAAGAGATTTCATACTCGAGAGAGGCCCTTCAAATGCAG
CAAGTGTGGAAAGACCTTCAGGTGGTCTTCGAACCTGGCTCGGCATATGAAAAACCATATTAGAGATTAG
TAATGAACTAGTCCGTAACTTGAAAGTATTTCGATTTCTTGGCTTTATATATCTTGTGGAAAGGACGAGC
GCCCTGTGTGCGCCGTGCACAAACGCGTTAAGTCGACAATCAACCTCTGGATTACAAAATTTGTGAAAGA
TTGACTGGTATTCTTAACTATGTTGCTCCTTTTACGCTATGTGGATACGCTGCTTTAATGCCTTTGTATC
ATGCTATTGCTTCCCGTATGGCTTTCATTTTCTCCTCCTTGTATAAATCCTGGTTGCTGTCTCTTTATGA
GGAGTTGTGGCCCGTTGTCAGGCAACGTGGCGTGGTGTGCACTGTGTTTGCTGACGCAACCCCCACTGGT
TGGGGCATTGCCACCACCTGTCAGCTCCTTTCCGGGACTTTCGCTTTCCCCCTCCCTATTGCCACGGCGG
AACTCATCGCCGCCTGCCTTGCCCGCTGCTGGACAGGGGCTCGGCTGTTGGGCACTGACAATTCCGTGGT
GTTGTCGGGGAAATCATCGTCCTTTCCTTGGCTGCTCGCCTGTGTTGCCACCTGGATTCTGCGCGGGACG
TCCTTCTGCTACGTCCCTTCGGCCCTCAATCCAGCGGACCTTCCTTCCCGCGGCCTGCTGCCGGCTCTGC
GGCCTCTTCCGCGTCTTCGCCTTCGCCCTCAGACGAGTCGGATCTCCCTTTGGGCCGCCTCCCCGCGTCG
ACTTTAAGACCAATGACTTACAAGGCAGCTGTAGATCTTAGCCACTTTTTAAAAGAAAAGGGGGGACTGG
AAGGGCTAATTCACTCCCAACGAAGACAAGATCTGCTTTTTGCTTGTACTGGGTCTCTCTGGTTAGACCA
GATCTGAGCCTGGGAGCTCTCTGGCTAACTAGGGAACCCACTGCTTAAGCCTCAATAAAGCTTGCCTTGA
GTGCTTCAAGTAGTGTGTGCCCGTCTGTTGTGTGACTCTGGTAACTAGAGATCCCTCAGACCCTTTTAGT
CAGTGTGGAAAATCTCTAGCAGTACGTATAGTAGTTCATGTCATCTTATTATTCAGTATTTATAACTTGC
AAAGAAATGAATATCAGAGAGTGAGAGGAACTTGTTTATTGCAGCTTATAATGGTTACAAATAAAGCAAT
AGCATCACAAATTTCACAAATAAAGCATTTTTTTCACTGCATTCTAGTTGTGGTTTGTCCAAACTCATCA
ATGTATCTTATCATGTCTGGCTCTAGCTATCCCGCCCCTAACTCCGCCCATCCCGCCCCTAACTCCGCCC
AGTTCCGCCCATTCTCCGCCCCATGGCTGACTAATTTTTTTTATTTATGCAGAGGCCGAGGCCGCCTCGG
CCTCTGAGCTATTCCAGAAGTAGTGAGGAGGCTTTTTTGGAGGCCTAGGGACGTACCCAATTCGCCCTAT
AGTGAGTCGTATTACGCGCGCTCACTGGCCGTCGTTTTACAACGTCGTGACTGGGAAAACCCTGGCGTTA
CCCAACTTAATCGCCTTGCAGCACATCCCCCTTTCGCCAGCTGGCGTAATAGCGAAGAGGCCCGCACCGA
TCGCCCTTCCCAACAGTTGCGCAGCCTGAATGGCGAATGGG
[124 nt withheld, positions 8792-8915]
C
[91 nt withheld, positions 8917-9007]
A
[49 nt withheld, positions 9009-9057]
CCTTTGACGTTGGAGTCCACGTTCTTT
[37 nt withheld, positions 9085-9121]
ACCCTATCTCGGTCTATTCTTTTGATTTATAAGGGATTTTGCCGATTTCGGCCTATTGGTTAAAAAATGA
GCTGATTTAACAAAAATTTAACGCGAATTTTAACAAAATATTAACGCTTACAATTTAGGTGGCACTTTTC
GGGGAAATGTGCGCGGAACCCCTATTTGTTTATTTTTCTAAATACATTCAAATATGTATCCGCTCATGAG
ACAATAACCCTGATAAATGCTTCAATAATATTGAAAAAGGAAGAGTATGAGTATTCAACATTTCCGTGTC
GCCCTTATTCCCTTTTTTGCGGCATTTTGCCTTCCTGTTTTTGCTCACCCAGAAACGCTGGTGAAAGTAA
AAGATGCTGAAGATCAGTTGGGTGCACGAGTGGGTTACATCGAACTGGATCTCAACAGCGGTAAGATCCT
TGAGAGTTTTCGCCCCGAAGAACGTTTTCCAATGATGAGCACTTTTAAAGTTCTGCTATGTGGCGCGGTA
TTATCCCGTATTGACGCCGGGCAAGAGCAACTCGGTCGCCGCATACACTATTCTCAGAATGACTTGGTTG
AGTACTCACCAGTCACAGAAAAGCATCTTACGGATGGCATGACAGTAAGAGAATTATGCAGTGCTGCCAT
AACCATGAGTGATAACACTGCGGCCAACTTACTTCTGACAACGATCGGAGGACCGAAGGAGCTAACCGCT
TTTTTGCACAACATGGGGGATCATGTAACTCGCCTTGATCGTTGGGAACCGGAGCTGAATGAAGCCATAC
CAAACGACGAGCGTGACACCACGATGCCTGTAGCAATGGCAACAACGTTGCGCAAACTATTAACTGGCGA
ACTACTTACTCTAGCTTCCCGGCAACAATTAATAGACTGGATGGAGGCGGATAAAGTTGCAGGACCACTT
CTGCGCTCGGCCCTTCCGGCTGGCTGGTTTATTGCTGATAAATCTGGAGCCGGTGAGCGTGGGTCTCGCG
GTATCATTGCAGCACTGGGGCCAGATGGTAAGCCCTCCCGTATCGTAGTTATCTACACGACGGGGAGTCA
GGCAACTATGGATGAACGAAATAGACAGATCGCTGAGATAGGTGCCTCACTGATTAAGCATTGGTAACTG
TCAGACCAAGTTTACTCATATATACTTTAGATTGATTTAAAACTTCATTTTTAATTTAAAAGGATCTAGG
TGAAGATCCTTTTTGATAATCTCATGACCAAAATCCCTTAACGTGAGTTTTCGTTCCACTGAGCGTCAGA
CCCCGTAGAAAAGATCAAAGGATCTTCTTGAGATCCTTTTTTTCTGCGCGTAATCTGCTGCTTGCAAACA
AAAAAACCACCGCTACCAGCGGTGGTTTGTTTGCCGGATCAAGAGCTACCAACTCTTTTTCCGAAGGTAA
CTGGCTTCAGCAGAGCGCAGATACCAAATACTGTTCTTCTAGTGTAGCCGTAGTTAGGCCACCACTTCAA
GAACTCTGTAGCACCGCCTACATACCTCGCTCTGCTAATCCTGTTACCAGTGGCTGCTGCCAGTGGCGAT
AAGTCGTGTCTTACCGGGTTGGACTCAAGACGATAGTTACCGGATAAGGCGCAGCGGTCGGGCTGAACGG
GGGGTTCGTGCACACAGCCCAGCTTGGAGCGAACGACCTACACCGAACTGAGATACCTACAGCGTGAGCT
ATGAGAAAGCGCCACGCTTCCCGAAGGGAGAAAGGCGGACAGGTATCCGGTAAGCGGCAGGGTCGGAACA
GGAGAGCGCACGAGGGAGCTTCCAGGGGGAAACGCCTGGTATCTTTATAGTCCTGTCGGGTTTCGCCACC
TCTGACTTGAGCGTCGATTTTTGTGATGCTCGTCAGGGGGGCGGAGCCTATGGAAAAACGCCAGCAACGC
GGCCTTTTTACGGTTCCTGGCCTTTTGCTGGCCTTTTGCTCACATGTTCTTTCCTGCGTTATCCCCTGAT
TCTGTGGATAACCGTATTACCGCCTTTGAGTGAGCTGATACCGCTCGCCGCAGCCGAACGACCGAGCGCA
GCGAGTCAGTGAGCGAGGAAGCGGAAGAGCGCCCAATACGCAAACCGCCTCTCCCCGCGCGTTGGCCGAT
TCATTAATGCAGCTGGCACGACAGGTTTCCCGACTGGAAAGCGGGCAGTGAGCGCAACGCAATTAATGTG
AGTTAGCTCACTCATTAGGCACCCCAGGCTTTACACTTTATGCTTCCGGCTCGTATGTTGTGTGGAATTG
TGAGCGGATAACAATTTCACACAGGAAACAGCTATGACCATGATTACGCCAAGCGCGCAATTAACCCTCA
CTAAAGGGAACAAAAGCTGGAGCTGCAAGC
Features (pLannotate 1.2.2; 31 found; start..end, strand, type, name):
      5..231     +  promoter       RSV promoter: Rous sarcoma virus enhancer/promoter
    232..412     +  LTR            5' LTR (truncated): truncated 5' long terminal repeat (LTR) from HIV-1
    459..584     +  misc_feature   HIV-1 Ψ: packaging signal of human immunodeficiency virus type 1
    568..931     +  CDS            HIV-1 gag (fragment): gag protein from human immunodeficiency virus 1; gag
   1077..1310    +  misc_feature   RRE: The Rev response element (RRE) of HIV-1 allows for Rev-dependent mRNA export from the nucleus to the cytoplasm.
   1687..1713    +  CDS            Rev (fragment): human immunodeficiency virus 1 (HIV-1) Rev protein; rev; enhances nuclear export of unspliced and incompletely spliced viral mRNAs
   1720..1743    +  promoter       SV40 promoter (fragment): SV40 early promoter
   1744..1815    +  promoter       SV40 promoter (fragment): SV40 enhancer and early promoter
   1839..1974    +  rep_origin     SV40 ori: SV40 origin of replication
   2020..2616    +  CDS            PuroR (fragment): puromycin N-acetyltransferase; pac from Streptomyces; confers resistance to puromycin
   2665..2782    +  misc_feature   cPPT/CTS: central polypurine tract and central termination sequence of HIV-1
   2847..2913    +  CDS            small t antigen (fragment): SV40 (simian virus 40) small t antigen
   2920..4098    +  promoter       EF-1α promoter: strong constitutive promoter for human elongation factor EF-1α
   4115..7132    +  CDS            ZNF445: ZN445_HUMAN - Also known as ZFP445 From Homo sapiens (Human).
   7223..7276    +  promoter       U6 promoter (fragment): RNA polymerase III promoter for human U6 snRNA
   7318..7906    +  misc_feature   WPRE: woodchuck hepatitis virus posttranscriptional regulatory element
   7957..7976    +  misc_feature   cPPT/CTS (fragment): central polypurine tract and central termination sequence of HIV-1
   7978..8211    +  LTR            3' LTR (ΔU3): self-inactivating 3' long terminal repeat (LTR) from HIV-1
   8289..8410    +  polyA_signal   SV40 poly(A) signal: SV40 polyadenylation signal
   8450..8585    +  rep_origin     SV40 ori: SV40 origin of replication
   8606..8624    -  promoter       T7 promoter: promoter for bacteriophage T7 RNA polymerase
   8632..8787    +  CDS            lacZα (fragment): LacZα fragment of β-galactosidase; lacZ fragment
   8792..9220    +  rep_origin     f1 ori (sequence partly withheld): f1 bacteriophage origin of replication; arrow indicates direction of (+) strand synthesis
   9273..9377    +  promoter       AmpR promoter: bla
   9378..10238   +  CDS            AmpR: β-lactamase; bla; confers resistance to ampicillin, carbenicillin, and related antibiotics
  10409..10997   +  rep_origin     ori: high-copy-number ColE1/pMB1/pBR322/pUC origin of replication
  11180..11272   +  CDS            lacI (fragment): lac repressor; lacI; The lac repressor binds to the lac operator to inhibit transcription in E. coli. This inhibition can be relieved by adding lactose or isopropyl-β-D-thiogalactopyranoside (IPTG).
  11285..11306   +  protein_bind   CAP binding site: CAP binding activates transcription in the presence of cAMP. E. coli catabolite activator protein
  11321..11351   +  promoter       lac promoter: promoter for the E. coli lac operon
  11355..11377   +  protein_bind   lac operator (fragment): The lac repressor binds to the lac operator to inhibit transcription in E. coli. This inhibition can be relieved by adding lactose or isopropyl-β-D-thiogalactopyranoside (IPTG). lac repressor encoded by lacI
  11420..11438   +  promoter       T3 promoter: promoter for bacteriophage T3 RNA polymerase
