[The description below was written by a language model from this plasmid's Addgene catalogue record and pLannotate feature annotations shown in this document.]
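Description:
TFORF2753 is a lentiviral mammalian expression plasmid built on the pLX_TRC317 backbone and carrying the human zinc-finger transcription factor ZNF445 (also known as ZNF168 or ZKSCAN15). It belongs to a large barcoded collection of transcription factor ORFs. Each clone pairs a synthesized ORF with a unique 24-bp barcode, so the overexpressed factor can be identified by sequencing in pooled screens such as those probing directed differentiation. The barcode is not annotated in the feature table, so its exact position is not stated in the record. In bacteria the plasmid replicates from a high-copy ColE1/pUC-type origin and is selected with ampicillin through the β-lactamase gene. An f1 origin and remnants of a lac/lacZα cloning region flanked by T3 and T7 promoters are also present. The depositor notes that the plasmid can recombine during propagation.

The viral portion has a third-generation, self-inactivating layout. An RSV promoter drives a truncated HIV-1 5' LTR, followed by the Ψ packaging signal with a gag fragment, and then the Rev response element for Rev-dependent export of the genomic RNA. A ΔU3 3' LTR closes the cassette and inactivates LTR promoter activity after integration, and an SV40 polyadenylation signal lies just beyond it. Within the transfer cassette, an SV40 early promoter/origin segment drives puromycin N-acetyltransferase for selection of transduced cells. A cPPT/CTS element, which aids nuclear import of the viral genome, follows this marker. The EF-1α promoter then drives constitutive expression of the ZNF445 coding sequence, and a downstream WPRE enhances transcript stability and expression. No epitope tag or fluorescent reporter is annotated. A short U6 promoter fragment between the ORF and WPRE appears to be a backbone remnant rather than a functional unit.
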