Addgene plasmid #144229: TFORF2753
Purpose: Lentiviral vector for overexpressing transcription factor ORFs with unique 24-bp barcodes. Barcodes facilitate identification of transcription factors in pooled screens.
Depositing lab: Feng Zhang. Depositing organization: Broad Institute. Publication: A transcription factor atlas of directed differentiation. Joung J, Ma S, Tay T, Geiger-Schuller KR, Kirchgatterer PC, Verdine VK, Guo B, Arias-Garcia MA, Allen WE, Singh A, Kuksenko O, Abudayyeh OO, Gootenberg JS, Fu Z, Macrae RK, Buenrostro JD, Regev A, Zhang F. Cell. 2023 Jan 5;186(1):209-229.e26. doi: 10.1016/j.cell.2022.11.026. PubMed 36608654.
Backbone
  Vector backbone: pLX_TRC317
  Backbone manufacturer: Broad Institute Genetic Perturbation Platform
  Backbone size w/o insert (bp): 8264
  Vector type: Mammalian Expression, Lentiviral
  Selectable markers: Puromycin
Growth in bacteria
  Bacterial resistance: Ampicillin, 100 μg/mL
  Growth temperature: 37°C
  Growth strain: NEB Stable
  Copy number: High Copy
Gene/Insert
  Gene/Insert name: ZNF445
  Species: H. sapiens (human)
  Insert size (bp): 3197
  Entrez Gene: ZNF445 (a.k.a. ZNF168, ZKSCAN15, MGC126535)
  Promoter: EF1a
  Cloning method: Unknown
  Sequencing primers: 5′ GGGTGGAGACTGAAGTTAGGCCAG; 3′ CACATAGCGTAAAAGGAGCAACATAG
Terms and licenses: Academic/Nonprofit Terms; Industry Terms: Not Available to Industry
Depositor comments: NM_181489,XM_011533674,XM_005265102,ENST00000396077,ENST00000425708 . The transcription factor ORF portion of this plasmid was synthesized by Genewiz. Please test multiple small colonies in case of plasmid recombination. To make this collection available in a timely manner, a portion of this collection was not fully sequenced by Addgene. If an Addgene verified full plasmid sequence is not available, please contact us prior to placing an order to request the full sequence.
How to cite: TFORF2753 was a gift from Feng Zhang (Addgene plasmid # 144229 ; http://n2t.net/addgene:144229 ; RRID:Addgene_144229)
