>Addgene plasmid #144229 | TFORF2753 | depositor partial sequence | sequence record 284802 | Insert
ACCGCCACCATGCCTCCAGGCAGGTGGCATGCTGCCTATCCAGCTCAGGCCCAGTCTTCGAGGGAGCGAG
GGCGGCTTCAGACAGTAAAGAAGGAAGAAGAGGATGAAAGCTATACTCCAGTGCAGGCTGCCAGGCCACA
GACTCTCAACCGCCCTGGCCAGGAGCTGTTCCGCCAGCTCTTCAGACAGCTTCGCTACCATGAGTCTTCA
GGGCCCCTAGAAACTCTGAGCCGGCTCCGGGAACTCTGTCGCTGGTGGCTGAGGCCTGACGTTCTCTCCA
AGGCACAGATCCTAGAGCTGCTGGTGCTGGAACAGTTCCTGAGCATCCTGCCTGGGGAGCTCCGGGTTTG
GGTGCAGCTTCATAACCCTGAGAGTGGCGAGGAGGCTGTGGCCTTGCTGGAGGAGCTGCAGAGGGACCTT
GATGGGACATCCTGGAGGGACCCGGGCCCTGCCCAGAGCCCAGATGTGCATTGGATGGGTACAGGAGCCC
TGCGATCTGCACAGATATGGTCCCTTGCTTCACCTCTCAGGAGCAGCTCTGCTCTGGGGGACCACCTGGA
GCCTCCCTATGAAATAGAAGCACGTGACTTCCTGGCTGGGCAATCCGATACTCCTGCTGCCCAGATGCCT
GCCCTTTTCCCGAGAGAGGGGTGCCCGGGAGACCAGGTAACACCAACCAGGTCCCTGACAGCCCAGCTCC
AGGAGACCATGACTTTCAAGGATGTGGAGGTGACCTTCTCCCAGGACGAGTGGGGGTGGCTGGACTCTGC
TCAGAGGAACCTGTACAGGGATGTGATGCTGGAGAATTATAGGAACATGGCTTCCCTGGTGGGACCATTC
ACCAAACCTGCTCTGATCTCCTGGTTGGAAGCAAGGGAGCCATGGGGCCTGAACATGCAGGCAGCTCAGC
CTAAGGGGAATCCAGTTGCTGCTCCTACAGGAGATGACCTCCAGAGTAAAACAAACAAATTCATCTTAAA
TCAGGAACCTTTGGAAGAAGCAGAAACCTTAGCTGTGTCATCAGGATGTCCTGCGACAAGTGTTTCTGAG
GGAATTGGGCTCAGAGAATCTTTTCAACAGAAGAGCAGGCAGAAGGATCAATGTGAAAATCCCATACAAG
TAAGAGTTAAGAAAGAAGAGACCAATTTCAGTCACAGGACAGGAAAAGACTCTGAAGTATCAGGAAGTAA
TAGTCTTGACTTAAAACATGTTACATATTTGAGAGTTTCTGGAAGAAAGGAATCCCTTAAACATGGCTGT
GGCAAACACTTCAGAATGAGTTCACACCACTATGACTACAAGAAATATGGGAAGGGGCTCAGACACATGA
TTGGGGGCTTCAGCCTACATCAGAGAATTCATAGTGGACTGAAAGGGAACAAAAAGGACGTGTGTGGAAA
AGACTTCAGCCTTAGCTCTCATCACCAACGTGGGCAGAGTCTTCACACAGTGGGAGTGTCATTTAAGTGC
AGTGACTGTGGAAGGACTTTCAGTCATAGCTCCCATCTTGCGTATCATCAGAGACTTCACACTCAAGAGA
AAGCATTTAAATGTAGGGTGTGTGGGAAAGCCTTCCGGTGGAGTTCCAACTGTGCGCGGCATGAGAAAAT
TCACACTGGAGTGAAGCCTTATAAATGCGATTTATGTGAGAAAGCTTTCCGACGCCTGTCAGCCTACCGT
CTGCACCGAGAAACCCATGCTAAGAAGAAATTTCTTGAATTGAATCAGTATAGGGCAGCTCTCACCTACA
GCTCAGGGTTTGATCATCATTTGGGAGACCAAAGTGGGGAGAAACTCTTTGACTGCAGCCAGTGCAGGAA
ATCCTTCCACTGTAAGTCATATGTTCTTGAACATCAAAGGATTCACACCCAGGAGAAGCCCTATAAATGT
ACCAAATGTAGGAAAACCTTTAGATGGAGATCAAACTTTACTCGTCATATGAGGTTGCATGAGGAGGAAA
AATTCTACAAACAAGATGAATGTCGTGAAGGCTTCAGGCAATCTCCTGACTGCAGTCAGCCCCAGGGTGC
TCCCGCTGTGGAGAAAACATTTCTGTGTCAGCAGTGTGGGAAAACTTTTACTAGAAAGAAAACTCTCGTT
GACCACCAGAGAATTCACACAGGTGAGAAACCTTACCAGTGTAGCGATTGTGGGAAGGACTTTGCCTATA
GGTCAGCCTTTATTGTTCATAAGAAGAAGCATGCCATGAAAAGAAAACCTGAGGGCGGGCCATCTTTTAG
TCAGGACACAGTGTTCCAGGTTCCTCAGAGCAGTCACTCCAAAGAGGAGCCCTACAAATGCAGCCAGTGT
GGCAAGGCCTTCCGCAATCACTCATTCCTCCTCATCCATCAGAGAGTTCACACTGGAGAGAAGCCATATA
AGTGCAGGGAGTGTGGGAAAGCCTTCAGATGGAGTTCCAATCTCTACCGACATCAGAGGATTCACTCTCT
TCAAAAACAGTATGATTGCCATGAAAGTGAAAAGACTCCAAATGTGGAGCCAAAAATCCTCACTGGTGAG
AAACGTTTTTGGTGTCAAGAATGTGGGAAAACCTTTACACGTAAAAGAACCCTTTTAGATCATAAGGGAA
TACACAGTGGAGAGAAGCGCTATAAATGTAATCTATGTGGGAAATCTTATGATAGAAACTATCGCCTTGT
TAACCATCAGAGGATCCACTCTACAGAGAGACCTTTCAAATGTCAGTGGTGTGGGAAAGAGTTCATTGGG
AGACATACCCTTTCCAGTCACCAGAGGAAACACACCAGAGCAGCACAGGCTGAACGTAGCCCGCCTGCAC
GGTCTTCCTCTCAGGACACAAAGTTGAGATTACAGAAGCTAAAACCAAGTGAAGAGATGCCCCTCGAAGA
CTGCAAAGAAGCTTGCAGCCAGAGCTCCAGGCTCACTGGACTCCAGGACATAAGCATTGGGAAAAAGTGC
CACAAATGCAGCATATGTGGGAAAACTTTTAACAAGAGTTCACAACTCATTAGCCACAAGAGATTTCATA
CTCGAGAGAGGCCCTTCAAATGCAGCAAGTGTGGAAAGACCTTCAGGTGGTCTTCGAACCTGGCTCGGCA
TATGAAAAACCATATTAGAGATTAGTAATGAACTAGTCCGTAACTTGAAAGTATTTCGATTTCTTGGCTT
TATATATCTTGTGGAAAGGACGAGCGCCCTGTGTGCGCCGTGCACAA
