>Addgene plasmid #144229 | TFORF2753 | depositor partial sequence | sequence record 284803 | Barcode
GCGCCCTGTGTGCGCCGTGCACAA
